>Addgene plasmid #223028 | rag2:CYP27B1_CE_pISceI | addgene full sequence | sequence record 446354 | Addgene NGS Result
TAAAAGATGTTTAAAGTTCAATTTAGTTTTAATTAATATGTTATATAAAACTAATCTGTTTTAAATGTAT
ATTTATGATTTTAGCTTTAGCTAGCCTCTTGACCAGCAGCTGAAGTGTCCGGCAAGTACCTAAAAGGGAG
ACCACATGGGAAAGCTAGGTTGCTCCCGGAAGAGGTGTTAGTAAACCAGCAGGTCTACCTGTGGTCTGTG
TGGGTCCTAATGCCCCAGTATAAACCAGCAGGTCAACCTGTGGTCTGTGTGGGTCCTAATGCCCCAGTAT
AAACCAGCAGGTCTACCTGTGGTCTGTGTGGGTCCTAATGCCCCAGTATAAACCAGCAGGTCAACCTGTA
GTCTGTGTGGGTCCTAATGCCCCAGTATAAACCAGCAGGTCTACCTGTGGTCTGTGTGGGTCCTAATGCC
CCAGTATAAACCAACAGGTCAACCTGTGRTCTGTGTGGGTCCTAATGCCCCAGTATAAACCAGCAGGTCA
ACCTGTGGTCTGTGTGGGTCCTAATGCCCCAGTATAAACCAGCAGGTCAACCTGTGGTCTGTGTGGGTCC
TAATGCCCCAGTATAAACCAGCAGGTCAACGTGTGGTCTGTGTGGGTCCTAATGCCCTGGTATAAACCAG
CAGGTCAACYTGTGGTCTGTGTGGGTCCTAATGCCCCGGTATAAACCAGCATGTCAACCTGTGGTCTGTG
TGGGTCCTAATGCCCCRGTATAAACCAGCAGRTCAACCTGTGGTCTGTGTGGGTCCTAATGCCCCAGTAT
AAACCAGCAGGTCAACCTGTGGTCTGTGTGGGTCCTAATGCCCCAGTATAAACCAGCAKGTCAACCTGTG
GTCTGTGTGGGTCCTAATGCCCCAGTATAAACCAGCAGGTCAACCTGTGGTCTGTGTGGGTCCTAATGCC
CCAGTATAAACCAGCAGGTCAACCTGTGGTCTGTGTGGGTCCTAATGCCCYRGTATAAACCAGCAGGTCA
ACYTGTGGTCTGTGTGGGTCCTAATGCCCCRGTATAAACCAGCAKGTCAACCTGTGGTCTGTGTGGGTCC
TAATGCCCCANGTATAAACCAGCAGGTCAACCTGTGGTCTGTGTGGGTCCTAATGCCCCAGTATAAACCA
GCAGGTCAACCTGTGGTCTGTGTGGGTCCTAATGCCCCGGTAYAAACCAGCATGTCAACCTGTGGTCTGT
GTGGGTCCTAATGCCCCAGTATAAACCAGCAGGTCAACCTGTGGTCTGTGTGGGTCCTAATGCCCCAGTA
TAAACCAGCAGGTCWACCTGTGGTCTGTGTGGGTCCTAATGCCCCAGTATAAACCAGCAGGTCAACCTGT
GGTCTGTGTGGGTCCTAATGCCCCAGTATAAACCAGCAGGTCTACCTGTGGTCTGTGTGGGTCCTAATGC
NCNCAGTATAAACCAGCAGGTCAACCTGTGGTCTGTGTGGGTYCTAATGCCCCAGTATAAACCAGCAGGT
CAACCTGTGGTCTGTGTGGGTCCWAATGCCCCAGTAYAAACCAGCAGGTCAACCTGTGGTCTGTGTGGGT
CCTAATGCCCCAGTATAAACCAGCAGGTCAACCTGTGGTCTGTGTGGGTCCTAATGCCCCNGGTAYAAAC
CAGCATGTCAACCTGTGGTCTGTGTGGGTCCTAATGCCCCGGTATAAACCAGCAGRTCAACCTGTGGTCT
GTGTGGGTCCTAATGCCCCAGTATAAACCAGCAGGTCAACCTGTGGTCTGTGTGGGTCCTAATGCCCCAG
GTATAAACCAGCATGTCAACCTGTGGTCTGTGTGGGTCCTAATGCCCCRGTATAAACCAGCAGRTCAACC
TGTGGTCTGTGTGGGTCCTAATGCCCCAGTATAAACCAGCAGGTCAACCTGTGGTCTGTGTGGGTCCTAA
TGCCCCGGTAYAAACCAGCATGTCAACCTGTGGTCTGTGTGGGTCCTAATGCCCCAGTATAAACCAGCAG
GTCAACCTGTGGTCTGTGTGGGTCCTAATGCCCCAGTATAAACCAGCAGGTCWACCTGTGGTCTGTGTGG
GTCCTAATGCCCCRGTATAAACCAGCAKGTCAACCTGTGGTCTGTGTGGGTCCTAATGCCCCAGTATAAA
CCAGCAGGTCWACCTGTGGTCTGTGTGGGTCCTAATGCCCCAGTATAAACCAGCAGGTCAACCTGTGGTC
TGTGTGGGTCCTAATGCCCCAGTATAAACCAGCAGGTCTNACCTGTGGTCTGTGTGGGTCCTAATGCACC
AGTATAAACCAGCAGGTCAACCTGTGRTCTGTGTGGGTYCTAATGCCCCAGTATAAACCAGCAGGTCAAC
CTGTGGTCTGTGTGGGTCCTRATKCCCCAGYAYATTGNAGAGCCCACGCGACACGCTGCCATCTCGTATG
CCGCCTTCTGCTTGCAACAAACTACGGACGAACTTGATCTGTACAAGGAAGTGTGCGTGGCTGTGATAAT
GATACTCCGGGGAGGGAGGGCTACGCCTACATGATCGTCGGTAGCGTCAGATGTGTATGAGAGGCAGGTG
TAGATCCTTATGCTCGAGTACAAACCAGCAGGTGTACCTGTGGTCTGTGTGGGTCCTAATGCTCCAGTAT
AAACCAGCAGGTCAACCTGTGGTCTGTGTGGGTTCTAATGCCCCAGTATAAACCAGCAGGTCAACCTGTG
GTCTGTGTGGGTCGTATAAACCAGCAGGTCAACCTGTGGTCTGTGTGGGTCCTAATGCCCCAGTATAAAC
CAGCAGGTCAACCTGTGGTCTGTGTGGGTCCTAATGCCCCAGTATAAACCAGCAGGTCAACCTGTGGTCT
GTGTGGGTCGTAATGCCCCAGTATAAACCAGCAGGTCAACCTGTGGTCTGTGTGGGTTGTAGCTTAGACA
CATAAACGAGCCGAGGAAACACGGGGCAATCTCGTATGGCGCCTGCTGCTTGAACCTGTGGTCTGTGTGG
GTCCTAATGCCCCAGTATAAACCAGCAGGTCAACCTGTGGTCTGTGTGGGTCCTAATGCCCCAGTATAAA
CCAGCAGGTCAACCTGTGGTCTGTGTGGGTCMTAATGCCCCAGTATAAACCAGCAGGTCAACCTGTGGTC
NNTGTGTGGGTCCTAATGCCCCAGTATAAACCAGCAGGTCAACCTGTGGTCTGTGTGGGTCCTAATGCCC
CAGTATAAACCAGCAGGTCAACCTGTGGTCTGTGTGGGTCCWAATGCCCCAGTAYAAACCAGCAGGTCAA
CCTGTGGTCTGTGTGGGTCCTAATGCCCCAGTATAAACCAGCAGGTCAACCTGTGGTCTGTGTGGGTCCT
AATGCCCCRGTATAAACCAGCAKGTCAACCTGTGGTCTGTGTGGGTCCTAATGCCCCRGTATAAACCAGC
AGRTCAACCTGTGGTCTGTGTGGGTCCTAATGCCCCAGTATAAACCAGCAGATCAACCTGTGGTCTGTGT
GGGTCCTAAANGNTCCCAGGNATAAACCAGCATGTCAACCTGTGGTCTGTGTGGGTCCTAATGCCCCGGT
ATAAACCAGCAGATCAACCTGTGGTCTGTGTGGGTCCTAATGCCCCAGGATAAACCAGCAGGTCAACCTG
TGGTCTGTGTGGGTCCTAATGCCCCAGTATAAACCAGCAGGTCAACCTGTGGTCTGTGTGGGTCCTAATG
CCCCAGTATATTGATGGAGACTCTATACTGCTCGGTGAGCTCCATCTTTCGGATAAGATGTTAAAACAAG
GTCCCGACTCTCTGTGGTGGTAAAAAATTCCCAGGATGTCCTTCCTACCCTGGCATCCTGGACAAATTTG
CTCACTGTCCTCTGTCCATCATGGCCTCCTAACCATCCCCATATCATAATTGGCTTTATCACTCTAGCTG
GGGCCGAAATCGCATACTTCCATTTTATGAGGTACGCTAAAATCAGTATGCGAGCCAAGTAATATGTCCG
AATACTTCCGGCGAGATTCTAGAGTGTGCATTCGATGCACGCTACGCTATTCCATGATGCCCCGTGAGAG
AATTCTTGAATCGGAGAGAAGCAACGCAACTCATGCGGGTAGGTTACGTGACGATGACATATTGGCGGAT
GTAGTACGTCCAAGTTCCATTCATACTGCTCACATTCATATTTTATAGAATGTTCTTTTCCCACAGCCAA
GTAGTAAGTTTAAATTCAAATACAGTACCTACTAAGTAGTAGTAGACGGTTTCGGACGCAGCCCCTGTCT
CCTCTCCACCAATATACTGGTGTGTAGTGTGCGGTCTGGTGCAATATGGCTGCCATCGCGTCATCCAGGT
GGATGCTGCACACTGGTGGTTGATGAGGAGATTTTGCCCAAAAAAGTGTTTTGAGTTTCCAGAAAAGCGC
GATATAAATGTAAGGAATTATCATTAGCTTATTATAATGGAACTTTCTGGATAACTTGTGCCAGAGCTAG
GGGCCATTAAAACTTTGCCCTGGGGTACCTCAGGGAGCTGCAAGGAAGTGCTATAGGGCTAATGAAATGT
TTGGGGGAAAAAAAAAAATTTTATAAGTAAAAATAAAACTAAAATAATTAATAATTTCATTGTTGAAAAT
TATAGTAAAATTGATAAACAAGATAAGCAGCATTAGTATAAAAAACTAAAAACAAACGTAATTTAAAATA
ATTAAATTGTTTTAAATAAATTATACAAAATAATGTTTACAACGACACGGTGGTGCAGTAGGTAGTGCTG
TCGCCAGCAAAGCAAGAAGGTCGCTGGTTCGAGCCTCAGCTGGATCACTTGATGTTTCTGTGTGGAGCAT
TCGCGTGCGTTTAACCCCAGATTAATAAAGAGACTAAGCCGAAAAGAAAATAAATGTATGAAAATGTTTA
CGTAAAATGTAAATAAATGCATGATTAATAAAATATATGAATTTTAAAGATTGAGGTAGAATTGTTTTAT
TATTCACACATTTGGTTATTTTTAATCAGTGACAACTTGTGATGCTCTTTATATTGTTTATTACGCTACT
TTGAATATTCAGTCTCAAATTGCATGTAAATACGACTTCAAAGCAGAATTAGTTTAATTTAATTGCCTGT
AAACAGTGTTGTACTTTGATGGTGATTGTCTGATAATAATATGATTTCACTATTTAAAATTTGAAAAAAA
AAAATCTGAAAAATACTCACCGGCCACTTTATTAGGTACACCTGTCTAACTGCTTGTTAACGTAAATTTC
TAATCAGCCAATCACCAGGCAGCAACTCAGTGCATTTAGGCATGTAGACATGGTCAAGACGATCTGCTGC
AGTTCAAAGCGAGCATCAGAATGGAGAAGCAAGGTGATTTAAGTGACTTTAAACGTGACGTGTTTGTTGG
TGCCAGACGGGCTGGTCTGAGTATTTCAGAAACTGCTGATTTACTGGGGTTTTCACACACAAACATCTCT
GGGGTTTACAGAGAATGGTCCAAAAAAAGATAATATCCAGTGAGCGGCAGTTCTGTGGGGGCAAATGTCT
TGTTGATGCCAGAGGTCAGAGGAGAATGGCCTGACTGGTTCCAGCTGATAGAAAGGCAACAGTAATTCAA
ATAACCACTCGTTAGAACTGAGGCATGCAGAAGAGCACCTTTGAACACAACATGTCGAACCTTGAGGCGG
GTGGGCTACAGCAGCTCAAGACCACATCGGGTGCCACTCCTGTCAGCTAAGAACAGGAAACTGAGGCTAC
AATTCGCACAGGCTCAACATAAGTAGACAATAGAAGATTGAACATTATGTTGCCTGGTCAGATGGATACA
TTCTACCTTGTATCAACAGTTCAGGCTGGTGATGGTGGTGTAATGGTGTGGGGGATATATTCTTGGCACA
CTTTGGGCCCATTAGTACCAATTAACCATCGTGTCAACGCCACAGCCTAACTGAGTATTGTTGCTGACCA
TGTTCATTTCTTTTTGACCACAGTGTACCCATCTTCTGATGGCTACTTCCTGCAGGATAATGCACCATGT
CATAAAGCGTGAATGATCTCAGACTGGTTTCTTGAACATGACAATGAGTTCACTGTGCTCGAATGACCTC
CACAGTCACCAGATCTCAATCCAATAGAGCGCCTTTGGGGTGTGGTAGAATGGAAGATTCGCATCCTGGA
TGTGCAGCCGACAAATCTGCATGATGCTAGCATGTCAATATGGACCAAAATCTCTGAGGAATTTTCCAGT
ACCTGGTTGAAATGCAAAAGGAAGGGAATCTATGCTAAGGCAAAAAGAGGTCCAACCCAGTACTAGTGGG
GTGTACATAATAAAGTGGCCGGTGAGTGTATATTGTTAAGGATATCTAGATAATCCAAATAATTTACAGC
ACTATTTAAAAAAAAAACTTTATGTCACCAAGTCTGCATTTATTTGATCACAATTACAGTCGAAAAAGCA
ATATCGGGATACATTGTTTCCATTTAAAATAACTATATTATATTTTAAATATTTTTGACAATGTTATTTC
TTTAATGCCAAAGCTAAATTGTATTCAATCTGAATTTTAGTGTCACATGATCCTTCAGAAAATATTAACA
CATTGCTAAAAATGTATATTATTATCAATTTGGATTTTTTTTTTTTTTTTGTATATTAACCTATGCTATT
GGTTACTATACAAAAGTATTACTGTGAATATATGCATATACAGAACCGTATCAAGCGCGGGGGGTGGTTG
GGTTATGTCCCCATTTGGAAAGACCTGGAAACATTCATAATGACTAAAATTGCACGGAAAAATATAATAT
CTATGAGTATTGCTGATCAGCAGCACAAAACCAGAACTCCATATTAATAAACAGCCAATGATGCAGTGAG
TTTGTGCATGTTTTCATTCAAACTCGTGTGATTGTGCTCAAACACCTGTTGTGAGCAGCAGTTGCAAACA
GTAAACCTCAAGAGGAGCCAGTCAACCTTCACAAACACTCAACCTCTGGCTCACTCACTAAACAATTCGC
GTTAATATCTAAAATAAAAATTTCCAGCACCAAACAGCTCTCAGATTTCGGAGTACACTGACCAAGAGGT
AAGAAGTAACGTTACATTACTAGGACGACTATTGTAAGACTAGATATGTAATATTTGGAAGCGTACGTGT
TTTAAGTGACATATAGAGTAGAGGAACTGATGGAAATACGATTTGCATAATGTAAAATGATATATATTAA
AATATAGGCTACAGTAGGTAACGTGGTTTACATATAACGTTACTGTGTTAATGTAGTGCTCAGTTACTCG
TGTTGACAGTTATTATTAGTGCTTGCTAATTTGTTTGTTAATGCTTCTCTTGCGTATTTGATTACCTTCA
GGCGAATCTAAAACATATCAGATGTAGAAACGGCAGAAAAATGTTGAAGAAAATACGAGAATAGTAGCTT
TTGGAGCACATAGAAAAGTACATCAGATAAAGCCTACCGTTTAAACGCAGACGCCGCTCTCGCACTGAAT
GCTGGGTACTGTAGTCCTTATATTGTATGCTTAATGTGCGTCTCAACGGGAAACTAGAGTTAGGAAAACT
ACAATTTCCTGTGGAAAATGTTTCTGTTTTCGGGGAAACAGCGAAAGAAAGATATGGTTCCGCGTTTTTT
TCTTACTTTGAATAATAAAATAAGACCTAACTACACACTTCGCTTACTCTTATGCTAATTTGAAGCACTA
GCATTCTTTGATACAATGATAATCATTTAAACATCACAGTTATACTACAAATACTATGGTTAAACTATGT
CTAGTGTAGTGTAACACTATGGTTGCCATTGTTATCTTTAAGTTTAAGTATTATCTGTGGTAAAGCCATG
GTTGGTTTTTATAAGAGGTAATAAAATTAACATTGTACAATTAAATGACTATAAATTAATGTTTTTTTTT
ATTTTTTTTACACAGCTACCTTCAAAAAGGGATCCATGACCCAGACCCTCAAGTACGCCTCCAGAGTGTT
CCATCGCGTCCGCTGGGCGCCCGAGTTGGGCGCCTCCCTAGGCTACCGAGAGTACCACTCAGCACGCCGG
AGCTTGGCAGACATCCCAGGCCCCTCTACGCCCAGCTTTCTGGCCGAACTTTTCTGCAAGGGGGGGCTGT
CGAGGCTACACGAGCTGCAGGTGCAGGGCGCCGCGCACTTCGGGCCGGTGTGGCTAGCCAGCTTTGGGAC
AGTGCGCACCGTGTACGTGGCTGCCCCTGCACTCGTCGAGGAGCTGCTGCGACAGGAGGGACCCCGGCCC
GAGCGCTGCAGCTTCTCGCCCTGGACGGAGCACCGCCGCTGCCGCCAGCGGGCTTGCGGACTGCTCACTG
CGGAAGGCGAAGAATGGCAAAGGCTCCGCAGTCTCCTGGCCCCGCTCCTCCTCCGGCCTCAAGCGGCCGC
CCGCTACGCCGGAACCCTGAACAACGTAGTCTGCGACCTTGTGCGGCGTCTGAGGCGCCAGCGGGGACGT
GGCACGGGGCCGCCCGCCCTGGTTCGGGACGTGGCGGGGGAATTTTACAAGTTCGGACTGGAAGGCATCG
CCGCGGTTCTGCTCGGCTCGCGCTTGGGCTGCCTGGAGGCTCAAGTGCCACCCGACACGGAGACCTTCAT
CCGCGCTGTGGGCTCGGTGTTTGTGTCCACGCTGTTGACCATGGCGATGCCCCACTGGCTGCGCCACCTT
GTGCCTGGGCCCTGGGGCCGCCTCTGCCGAGACTGGGACCAGATGTTTGCATTTGCTCAGAGGCACGTGG
AGCGGCGAGAGGCAGAGGCAGCCATGAGGAACGGAGGACAGCCCGAGAAGGACCTGGAGTCTGGGGCGCA
CCTGACCCACTTCCTGTTCCGGGAAGAGTTGCCTGCCCAGTCCATCCTGGGAAATGTGACAGAGTTGCTA
TTGGCGGGAGTGGACACGGTGTCCAACACGCTCTCTTGGGCTCTGTATGAGCTCTCCCGGCACCCCGAAG
TCCAGACAGCACTCCACTCAGAGATCACAGCTGCCCTGAGCCCTGGCTCCAGTGCCTACCCCTCAGCCAC
TGTTCTGTCCCAGCTGCCCCTGCTGAAGGCGGTGGTCAAGGAAGTGCTAAGACTGTACCCTGTGGTACCT
GGAAATTCTCGTGTCCCAGACAAAGACATTCATGTGGGTGACTATATTATCCCCAAAAATACGCTGGTCA
CTCTGTGTCACTATGCCACTTCAAGGGACCCTGCCCAGTTCCCAGAGCCAAATTCTTTTCGTCCAGCTCG
CTGGCTGGGGGAGGGTCCCACCCCCCACCCATTTGCATCTCTTCCCTTTGGCTTTGGCAAGCGCAGCTGT
ATGGGGAGACGCCTGGCAGAGCTTGAATTGCAAATGGCTTTGGCCCAGATCCTAACACATTTTGAGGTGC
AGCCTGAGCCAGGTGCGGCCCCAGTTAGACCCAAGACCCGGACTGTCCTGGTACCTGAAAGGAGCATCAA
CCTACAGTTTTTGGACAGATAGTAGCTAAGATATAGGCTAGGATCGATGATGATCCAGACATGATAAGAT
ACATTGATGAGTTTGGACAAACCACAACTAGAATGCAGTGAAAAAAATGCTTTATTTGTGAAATTTGTGA
TGCTATTGCTTTATTTGTAACCATTATAAGCTGCAATAAACAAGTTAACAACAACAATTCGATGATGATC
CAGACATGATAAGATACATTGATGAGTTTGGACAAACCACAACTAGAATGCAGTGAAAAAAATGCTTTAT
TTGTGAAATTTGTGATGCTATTGCTTTATTTGTAACCATTATAAGCTGCAATAAACAAGTTAACAACAAC
AATTGCATTCATTTTATGTTTCAGGTTCAGGGGGAGGTGTGGGAGGTTTTTTAAAGCAAGTAAAACCTCT
ACAAATGTGGTATGGCTGATTATGATCCTCTAGATCAGATCTCTTGTTTATTGCAGCTTATAATGGTTAC
AAATAAAGCAATAGCATCACAAATTTCACAAATAAAGCATTTTTTTCACTGCATTCTAGTTGTGGTTTGT
CCAAACTCATCAATGTATCTTATCATGTCTGGATCTACGTAATACGACTCACTATAGTTCTAGAGGCTCG
AGAGGGGCCGCTTTACTTGTACAGCTCGTCCATGCCGAGAGTGATCCCGGCGGCGGTCACGAACTCCAGC
AGGACCATGTGATCGCGCTTCTCGTTGGGGTCTTTGCTCAGGGCGGACTGGGTGCTCAGGTAGTGGTTGT
CGGGCAGCAGCACGGGGCCGTCGCCGATGGGGGTGTTCTGCTGGTAGTGGTCGGCGAGCTGCACGCTGCC
GTCCTCGATGTTGTGGCGGATCTTGAAGTTCACCTTGATGCCGTTCTTCTGCTTGTCGGCCATGATATAG
ACGTTGTGGCTGTTGTAGTTGTACTCCAGCTTGTGCCCCAGGATGTTGCCGTCCTCCTTGAAGTCGATGC
CCTTCAGCTCGATGCGGTTCACCAGGGTGTCGCCCTCGAACTTCACCTCGGCGCGGGTCTTGTAGTTGCC
GTCGTCCTTGAAGAAGATGGTGCGCTCCTGGACGTAGCCTTCGGGCATGGCGGACTTGAAGAAGTCGTGC
TGCTTCATGTGGTCGGGGTAGCGGCTGAAGCACTGCACGCCGTAGGTCAGGGTGGTCACGAGGGTGGGCC
AGGGCACGGGCAGCTTGCCGGTGGTGCAGATGAACTTCAGGGTCAGCTTGCCGTAGGTGGCATCGCCCTC
GCCCTCGCCGGACACGCTGAACTTGTGGCCGTTTACGTCGCCGTCCAGCTCGACCAGGATGGGCACCACC
CCGGTGAACAGCTCTTCGCCCTTGCTCACCATGGTCACTGTCTGCTTTGCTGTTGGTCTGGGCTCCTGGG
TCACTGGCTTACTAATGGAGTCTTTATGTATGAGGACTCTTATCAATTGTTCTTCTATAAAGGTCTGCAG
TGTTTCTGTTCGTCCCCTACATGGACACCCAGAGCCTCCTAAATACAGGAGCCCTGATAACTGCACAAGT
GCTCAGATTCCAGCAGGGTGGAAATGAGATAAAGTGTGCAGATGGGGAGGGGGACGTGAATGAGAGATTT
GAGGGATGAAAAGGATGGATGAACGCATTGAAAATAGCCCCTTTCACAAAATAATACCAGTAAATTGTCA
TATAATTAATGACCAGACCTTTACCTGTAAATGATGTGATGTTCATATACAGAAGAATGCCAACAATTTA
CAGATGATTTTACAAATTCTTAATTTTCCTTTTCTAAATGGATTTGTTCACACATTATCTCTTCAAAGCA
ATTGAATTTTCTGGAAAAGATTGGCTGTGTGTGTAAAAGGTGCTACTGAGGAATTTAATGTGACATGGAA
TGAAGCAAACAGCAGCCTAAGACAGGATGGCAGGAAAAATGTCACATGTTTAAAATAAGAGTGAAACCAA
CGACCTGGACTTATAGAGACTGTGTGTCCTTAGGCAAAGCTCTTGTACAAACAGTGCTTGTGACTGTGAA
ATTCGGGGTTTGCCTGGATTGTGTTAAATGTGTGCTTGGATGTATCATAAAAAAGAATCGGTTCTCTGTA
TTTGACATTTTCTGTAATTTATCTAAAGTTACAACTGGCTATGCCTGATTTTTATCACTATTGAATCAAT
CATTTTAAAGAATGTTAAGTCTGCTGATTTGGAGAGCTCATTTACATTTATTTTGAATGTCTCTTATTTA
ACACAACTGATTTAAGCTTTAGATCTGCGAAGATACGGCCACGGGTGCTCTTGATCCTGTGGCTGATTTT
GGACTGTGCTGCTCGCAGCTGCTGATGAATCACATACTTCCTCCATTTTCTTCCACTGATTGACTGTTAT
AATTTCCCTAATTTCCAGGTCAAGGTGCTGTGCATTGTGGTAATAGATGTGACATGATTGCATTCATTTT
ATGTTTCAGGTTCAGGGGGAGGTGTGGGAGGTTTTTTAAAGCAAGTAAAACCTCTACAAATGTGGTATGG
CTGATTATGATCCTCTAGATCAGATCCACTAGTTCTAGAGCGGCCATTACCCTGTTATCCCTAGGCCGCC
ACCGCGGTGGAGCTCCAATTCGCCCTATAGTGAGTCGTATTACGCGCGCTCACTGGCCGTCGTTTTACAA
CGTCGTGACTGGGAAAACCCTGGCGTTACCCAACTTAATCGCCTTGCAGCACATCCCCCTTTCGCCAGCT
GGCGTAATAGCGAAGAGGCCCGCACCGATCGCCCTTCCCAACAGTTGCGCAGCCTGAATGGCGAATGGAA
ATTGTAAGCGTTAATATTTTGTTAAAATTCGCGTTAAATTTTTGTTAAATCAGCTCATTTTTTAACCAAT
AGGCCGAAATCGGCAAAATCCCTTATAAATCAAAAGAATAGACCGAGATAGGGT
[37 nt withheld, positions 12305-12341]
AAAGAACGTGGACTCCAACGTCAAAGG
[49 nt withheld, positions 12369-12417]
T
[91 nt withheld, positions 12419-12509]
G
[124 nt withheld, positions 12511-12634]
CAGGTGGCACTTTTCGGGGAAATGTGCGCGGAACCCCTATTTGTTTATTTTTCTAAATACATTCAAATAT
GTATCCGCTCATGAGACAATAACCCTGATAAATGCTTCAATAATATTGAAAAAGGAAGAGTATGAGTATT
CAACATTTCCGTGTCGCCCTTATTCCCTTTTTTGCGGCATTTTGCCTTCCTGTTTTTGCTCACCCAGAAA
CGCTGGTGAAAGTAAAAGATGCTGAAGATCAGTTGGGTGCACGAGTGGGTTACATCGAACTGGATCTCAA
CAGCGGTAAGATCCTTGAGAGTTTTCGCCCCGAAGAACGTTTTCCAATGATGAGCACTTTTAAAGTTCTG
CTATGTGGCGCGGTATTATCCCGTATTGACGCCGGGCAAGAGCAACTCGGTCGCCGCATACACTATTCTC
AGAATGACTTGGTTGAGTACTCACCAGTCACAGAAAAGCATCTTACGGATGGCATGACAGTAAGAGAATT
ATGCAGTGCTGCCATAACCATGAGTGATAACACTGCGGCCAACTTACTTCTGACAACGATCGGAGGACCG
AAGGAGCTAACCGCTTTTTTGCACAACATGGGGGATCATGTAACTCGCCTTGATCGTTGGGAACCGGAGC
TGAATGAAGCCATACCAAACGACGAGCGTGACACCACGATGCCTGTAGCAATGGCAACAACGTTGCGCAA
ACTATTAACTGGCGAACTACTTACTCTAGCTTCCCGGCAACAATTAATAGACTGGATGGAGGCGGATAAA
GTTGCAGGACCACTTCTGCGCTCGGCCCTTCCGGCTGGCTGGTTTATTGCTGATAAATCTGGAGCCGGTG
AGCGTGGGTCTCGCGGTATCATTGCAGCACTGGGGCCAGATGGTAAGCCCTCCCGTATCGTAGTTATCTA
CACGACGGGGAGTCAGGCAACTATGGATGAACGAAATAGACAGATCGCTGAGATAGGTGCCTCACTGATT
AAGCATTGGTAACTGTCAGACCAAGTTTACTCATATATACTTTAGATTGATTTAAAACTTCATTTTTAAT
TTAAAAGGATCTAGGTGAAGATCCTTTTTGATAATCTCATGACCAAAATCCCTTAACGTGAGTTTTCGTT
CCACTGAGCGTCAGACCCCGTAGAAAAGATCAAAGGATCTTCTTGAGATCCTTTTTTTCTGCGCGTAATC
TGCTGCTTGCAAACAAAAAAACCACCGCTACCAGCGGTGGTTTGTTTGCCGGATCAAGAGCTACCAACTC
TTTTTCCGAAGGTAACTGGCTTCAGCAGAGCGCAGATACCAAATACTGTTCTTCTAGTGTAGCCGTAGTT
AGGCCACCACTTCAAGAACTCTGTAGCACCGCCTACATACCTCGCTCTGCTAATCCTGTTACCAGTGGCT
GCTGCCAGTGGCGATAAGTCGTGTCTTACCGGGTTGGACTCAAGACGATAGTTACCGGATAAGGCGCAGC
GGTCGGGCTGAACGGGGGGTTCGTGCACACAGCCCAGCTTGGAGCGAACGACCTACACCGAACTGAGATA
CCTACAGCGTGAGCTATGAGAAAGCGCCACGCTTCCCGAAGGGAGAAAGGCGGACAGGTATCCGGTAAGC
GGCAGGGTCGGAACAGGAGAGCGCACGAGGGAGCTTCCAGGGGGAAACGCCTGGTATCTTTATAGTCCTG
TCGGGTTTCGCCACCTCTGACTTGAGCGTCGATTTTTGTGATGCTCGTCAGGGGGGCGGAGCCTATGGAA
AAACGCCAGCAACGCGGCCTTTTTACGGTTCCTGGCCTTTTGCTGGCCTTTTGCTCACATGTTCTTTCCT
GCGTTATCCCCTGATTCTGTGGATAACCGTATTACCGCCTTTGAGTGAGCTGATACCGCTCGCCGCAGCC
GAACGACCGAGCGCAGCGAGTCAGTGAGCGAGGAAGCGGAAGAGCGCCCAATACGCAAACCGCCTCTCCC
CGCGCGTTGGCCGATTCATTAATGCAGCTGGCACGACAGGTTTCCCGACTGGAAAGCGGGCAGTGAGCGC
AACGCAATTAATGTGAGTTAGCTCACTCATTAGGCACCCCAGGCTTTACACTTTATGCTTCCGGCTCGTA
TGTTGTGTGGAATTGTGAGCGGATAACAATTTCACACAGGAAACAGCTATGACCATGATTACGCCAAGCG
CGCAATTAACCCTCACTAAAGGGAACAAAAGCTGGGTACCGGGCCCCCCCTCGAATTACCCTGTTATCCC
TATCGAGCAAAATCAATCCTAATGTAAAATAGTATACGTTCATCATTATAATGCAAACACTGTAGAACTG
TTGTGTTGTGCCTTGCATTTCATTCTCAGTTTCTTATCGTCTGTCTCTTTTTACGACAGAGCTAGAAAAA
ACTAGCCTTCATTTGCCATCGCCGTATGCAAATCCACTCCAGAACTCAACAGGTTTGTTCTGCGGCGGGT
GTAAGTGTGAACACCGGCATGTAAGTGCGCTTGAGCAGGAGAATAAAGCGCTCAGAGACACCGGAGGAAT
CCTTTATTTTGCGTTGCGCCTCAGGGGATTCGCTGAGCCTTCTCTTCATGGCCCTGCTCTTCAGACACAG
GTGCTCCGCTGTTTGTGTTTTTCACTGTTCTTCAGGCACTCGTGGTTACGGGTTTTTGTTTTGCACTCTT
GCACACACATCTCTCGGCCTCCAAAACAAACACACAACTGCACGAGGGCTCGAAGCCCCCACCGAAAAAC
AAAAACATTATGCTAATGAGGAAGGCACAGCTGTTCCCTTCTTCACTCTCTCTCTCGTTCTTTCAACAAC
AGTCGCCTAATTTCTCTCGTTCCTTTAAAGAGCCGCCAAGCAGAAACAGTTAATGCAAATATAAGCCTGC
GGGAAATAAGGAGAATTTTTACAAAATCCGAGCTTCCCCTCCTGCCAAAATGTGATGTGTGACTCACGCA
TTCGATATTTGGTGTAATGAGAGTGAATCATTCTGCTCCACACCGAACCCGATGCCACAGACCACTCAGA
TGCACACCGAGGAGACTATTTTAACAGCACATTACATCCAGACTGTCACAGATGCATTACCAAGAGTGTG
ATTTCAGTGTCGAATGCAGGTCTTAAAGGAAAATCTGTTGCGATTGCATGTGCGCTAACTAGACACGACC
AACGAATGGGAACAATCTGTGAAATATTATACAATCACAGGCAAT
Features (pLannotate 1.2.2; 22 found; start..end, strand, type, name):
   7876..9399    +  CDS            CYP27B1: CP27B_HUMAN - Also known as CYP1ALPHA, CYP27B. Experimental evidence at protein level: Swiss-Prot protein existence level 1. A cytochrome P450 monooxygenase involved in vitamin D metabolism and in calcium and phosphorus homeostasis. Catalyzes the rate-limiting step in the activation of vitamin D in the kidney, namely the hydroxylation of 25-hydroxyvitamin D3/calcidiol at the C1alpha- position to form the hormonally active form of vitamin D3, 1alpha,25- dihydroxyvitamin D3/calcitriol that acts via the vitamin D receptor (VDR) (PubMed:10518789, PubMed:9486994, PubMed:22862690, PubMed:10566658, P
   9432..9566    -  polyA_signal   SV40 poly(A) signal: SV40 polyadenylation signal
   9587..9721    -  polyA_signal   SV40 poly(A) signal: SV40 polyadenylation signal
   9744..9827    -  CDS            large T antigen (fragment): large T antigen from SV40 (simian virus 40)
   9843..9975    +  polyA_signal   SV40 poly(A) signal: SV40 polyadenylation signal
   9980..9997    +  promoter       T7 promoter (fragment): promoter for bacteriophage T7 RNA polymerase
  10026..10742   -  CDS            EGFP: EGFP is a basic (constitutively fluorescent) green fluorescent protein published in 1996, derived from Aequorea victoria. It is reported to be a rapidly-maturing weak dimer with moderate acid sensitivity.
  11829..11912   -  CDS            large T antigen (fragment): large T antigen from SV40 (simian virus 40)
  11923..11945   -  misc_feature   MCS (fragment): pBluescript multiple cloning site
  11964..11985   -  misc_feature   MCS (fragment): pBluescript multiple cloning site
  11994..12012   -  promoter       T7 promoter: promoter for bacteriophage T7 RNA polymerase
  12020..12175   +  CDS            lacZα (fragment): LacZα fragment of β-galactosidase; lacZ fragment
  12206..12634   -  rep_origin     f1 ori (sequence partly withheld): f1 bacteriophage origin of replication; arrow indicates direction of (+) strand synthesis
  12661..12765   +  promoter       AmpR promoter: bla
  12766..13626   +  CDS            AmpR: β-lactamase; bla; confers resistance to ampicillin, carbenicillin, and related antibiotics
  13797..14385   +  rep_origin     ori: high-copy-number ColE1/pMB1/pBR322/pUC origin of replication
  14568..14660   +  CDS            lacI (fragment): lac repressor; lacI; The lac repressor binds to the lac operator to inhibit transcription in E. coli. This inhibition can be relieved by adding lactose or isopropyl-β-D-thiogalactopyranoside (IPTG).
  14673..14694   +  protein_bind   CAP binding site: CAP binding activates transcription in the presence of cAMP. E. coli catabolite activator protein
  14709..14739   +  promoter       lac promoter: promoter for the E. coli lac operon
  14743..14765   +  protein_bind   lac operator (fragment): The lac repressor binds to the lac operator to inhibit transcription in E. coli. This inhibition can be relieved by adding lactose or isopropyl-β-D-thiogalactopyranoside (IPTG). lac repressor encoded by lacI
  14808..14826   +  promoter       T3 promoter: promoter for bacteriophage T3 RNA polymerase
  14839..14858   -  misc_feature   MCS (fragment): pBluescript multiple cloning site
