[The description below was written by a language model from this plasmid's Addgene catalogue record and pLannotate feature annotations shown in this document.]
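Description:
rag2:CYP27B1_CE_pISceI is a zebrafish transgenesis plasmid that places the human CYP27B1 coding sequence (about 1.5 kb) under control of a Rag2 promoter; the catalogue states its purpose as expression of the gene in the mesenchymal lineage of zebrafish. CYP27B1 encodes the cytochrome P450 1-alpha-hydroxylase that converts 25-hydroxyvitamin D3 into the hormonally active calcitriol. The insert was cloned by restriction digestion between BamHI and ClaI sites of a roughly 12.5 kb "Rag2 plasmid" backbone, and the sequenced construct is about 15.8 kb. In the feature table the CYP27B1 ORF is followed by several SV40 polyadenylation signals, which would terminate its transcript. The long stretch upstream of the ORF carries no annotated features. It is presumably where the Rag2 regulatory sequence lies, but the annotation does not identify it.

Downstream, on the opposite strand, sits an EGFP coding sequence with its own SV40-derived flanking elements, which suggests a second, fluorescent marker cassette for identifying transgenic animals. The promoter driving EGFP is not annotated and is not stated in the record. The name implies I-SceI meganuclease sites, which are commonly used to promote genomic integration after embryo injection, but these sites are also not annotated. The bacterial portion is pBluescript-like, with a ColE1/pUC-type origin, an f1 origin, ampicillin resistance, lac promoter/lacZα remnants, and T3 and T7 promoters flanking multiple cloning site fragments. Although the origin is of a high-copy type, the depositor lists the plasmid as low copy and propagates it in a recombination-deficient stable strain, consistent with its large size and repeated SV40 elements. The associated publication concerns oncogenic transformation, so the construct probably served in a zebrafish tumour modelling context.
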