Addgene plasmid #223028: rag2:CYP27B1_CE_pISceI
Purpose: Express CYP27B1 gene in mesenchymal lineage of Zebrafish.
Depositing lab: Alejandro Gutierrez. Depositing organization: Boston Children's Hospital. Publication: A methyltransferase-independent role for METTL1 in tRNA aminoacylation and oncogenic transformation. Ali RH, Orellana EA, Lee SH, Chae YC, Chen Y, Clauwaert J, Kennedy AL, Gutierrez AE, Papke DJ, Valenzuela M, Silverman B, Falzetta A, Ficarro SB, Marto JA, Fletcher CDM, Perez-Atayde A, Alcindor T, Shimamura A, Prensner JR, Gregory RI, Gutierrez A. Mol Cell. 2025 Mar 6;85(5):948-961.e11. doi: 10.1016/j.molcel.2025.01.003. Epub 2025 Jan 31. PubMed 39892392.
Backbone
  Vector backbone: Rag2 plasmid
  Backbone size w/o insert (bp): 12500
  Vector type: Express the insert(gene) in mesenchymal lineage of Zebrafish.
Growth in bacteria
  Bacterial resistance: Ampicillin, 100 μg/mL
  Growth temperature: 37°C
  Growth strain: NEB Stable
  Copy number: Low Copy
Gene/Insert
  Gene/Insert name: CYP27B1
  Species: H. sapiens (human)
  Insert size (bp): 1524
  Entrez Gene: CYP27B1 (a.k.a. CP2B, CYP1, CYP1alpha, CYP27B, P450c1, PDDR, VDD1, VDDR, VDDRI, VDR)
  Promoter: Rag2
  Cloning method: Restriction Enzyme; 5′ cloning site BamHi (unknown if destroyed); 3′ cloning site Clai (unknown if destroyed)
  Sequencing primers: 5′ CTGTGGTAAAGCCATGGTTG
Terms and licenses: Academic/Nonprofit Terms; Industry Terms: Not Available to Industry
How to cite: rag2:CYP27B1_CE_pISceI was a gift from Alejandro Gutierrez (Addgene plasmid # 223028 ; http://n2t.net/addgene:223028 ; RRID:Addgene_223028)
